>Addgene plasmid #109369 | pHAGE EF1α dCas9-NED | depositor full sequence | sequence record 206189 | pHAGE EF1α dCas9-NED sequence 12560 bps
GGCCGCTCGAGTCTAGAGGGCCCGCGGTTCGAATACCCATACGACGTCCCAGACTACGCTTAGTAATGAT
TAATTAAACTAGAAATTCTACCGGGTAGGGGAGGCGCTTTTCCCAAGGCAGTCTGGAGCATGCGCTTTAG
CAGCCCCGCTGGGCACTTGGCGCTACACAAGTGGCCTCTGGCCTCGCACACATTCCACATCCACCGGTAG
GCGCCAACCGGCTCCGTTCTTTGGTGGCCCCTTCGCGCCACCTTCTACTCCTCCCCTAGTCAGGAAGTTC
CCCCCCGCCCCGCAGCTCGCGTCGTGCAGGACGTGACAAATGGAAGTAGCACGTCTCACTAGTCTCGTGC
AGATGGACAGCACCGCTGAGCAATGGAAGCGGGTAGGCCTTTGGGGCAGCGGCCAATAGCAGCTTTGCTC
CTTCGCTTTCTGGGCTCAGAGGCTGGGAAGGGGTGGGTCCGGGGGCGGGCTCAGGGGCGGGCTCAGGGGC
GGGGCGGGCGCCCGAAGGTCCTCCGGAGGCCCGGCATTCTGCACGCTTCAAAAGCGCACGTCTGCCGCGC
TGTTCTCCTCTTCCTCATCTCCGGGCCTTTCGACCTGCAGCCCAAGCTTACCATGACCGAGTACAAGCCC
ACGGTGCGCCTCGCCACCCGCGACGACGTCCCCAGGGCCGTACGCACCCTCGCCGCCGCGTTCGCCGACT
ACCCCGCCACGCGCCACACCGTCGATCCGGACCGCCACATCGAGCGGGTCACCGAGCTGCAAGAACTCTT
CCTCACGCGCGTCGGGCTCGACATCGGCAAGGTGTGGGTCGCGGACGACGGCGCCGCGGTGGCGGTCTGG
ACCACGCCGGAGAGCGTCGAAGCGGGGGCGGTGTTCGCCGAGATCGGCCCGCGCATGGCCGAGTTGAGCG
GTTCCCGGCTGGCCGCGCAGCAACAGATGGAAGGCCTCCTGGCGCCGCACCGGCCCAAGGAGCCCGCGTG
GTTCCTGGCCACCGTCGGCGTCTCGCCCGACCACCAGGGCAAGGGTCTGGGCAGCGCCGTCGTGCTCCCC
GGAGTGGAGGCGGCCGAGCGCGCCGGGGTGCCCGCCTTCCTGGAGACCTCCGCGCCCCGCAACCTCCCCT
TCTACGAGCGGCTCGGCTTCACCGTCACCGCCGACGTCGAGGTGCCCGAAGGACCGCGCACCTGGTGCAT
GACCCGCAAGCCCGGTGCCTGAGGTACCGATAGATCCTAATCAACCTCTGGATTACAAAATTTGTGAAAG
ATTGACTGGTATTCTTAACTATGTTGCTCCTTTTACGCTATGTGGATACGCTGCTTTAATGCCTTTGTAT
CATGCTATTGCTTCCCGTATGGCTTTCATTTTCTCCTCCTTGTATAAATCCTGGTTGCTGTCTCTTTATG
AGGAGTTGTGGCCCGTTGTCAGGCAACGTGGCGTGGTGTGCACTGTGTTTGCTGACGCAACCCCCACTGG
TTGGGGCATTGCCACCACCTGTCAGCTCCTTTCCGGGACTTTCGCTTTCCCCCTCCCTATTGCCACGGCG
GAACTCATCGCCGCCTGCCTTGCCCGCTGCTGGACAGGGGCTCGGCTGTTGGGCACTGACAATTCCGTGG
TGTTGTCGGGGAAATCATCGTCCTTTCCTTGGCTGCTCGCCTGTGTTGCCACCTGGATTCTGCGCGGGAC
GTCCTTCTGCTACGTCCCTTCGGCCCTCAATCCAGCGGACCTTCCTTCCCGCGGCCTGCTGCCGGCTCTG
CGGCCTCTTCCGCGTCTTCGCCTTCGCCCTCAGACGAGTCGGATCTCCCTTTGGGCCGCCTCCCCGCCTG
AGATCCTTTAAGACCAATGACTTACAAGGCAGCTGTAGATCTTAGCCACTTTTTAAAAGAAAAGGGGGGA
CTGGAAGGGCTAATTCACTCCCAACGAAGACAAGATCTGCTTTTTGCTTGTACTGGGTCTCTCTGGTTAG
ACCAGATCTGAGCCTGGGAGCTCTCTGGCTAACTAGGGAACCCACTGCTTAAGCCTCAATAAAGCTTGCC
TTGAGTGCTTCAAGTAGTGTGTGCCCGTCTGTTGTGTGACTCTGGTAACTAGAGATCCCTCAGACCCTTT
TAGTCAGTGTGGAAAATCTCTAGCAGTAGTAGTTCATGTCATCTTATTATTCAGTATTTATAACTTGCAA
AGAAATGAATATCAGAGAGTGAGAGGCCCGGGTTAATTAAGGAAAGGGCTAGATCATTCTTGAAGACGAA
AGGGCCTCGTGATACGCCTATTTTTATAGGTTAATGTCATGATAATAATGGTTTCTTAGACGTCAGGTGG
CACTTTTCGGGGAAATGTGCGCGGAACCCCTATTTGTTTATTTTTCTAAATACATTCAAATATGTATCCG
CTCATGAGACAATAACCCTGATAAATGCTTCAATAATATTGAAAAAGGAAGAGTATGAGTATTCAACATT
TCCGTGTCGCCCTTATTCCCTTTTTTGCGGCATTTTGCCTTCCTGTTTTTGCTCACCCAGAAACGCTGGT
GAAAGTAAAAGATGCTGAAGATCAGTTGGGTGCACGAGTGGGTTACATCGAACTGGATCTCAACAGCGGT
AAGATCCTTGAGAGTTTTCGCCCCGAAGAACGTTTTCCAATGATGAGCACTTTTAAAGTTCTGCTATGTG
GCGCGGTATTATCCCGTGTTGACGCCGGGCAAGAGCAACTCGGTCGCCGCATACACTATTCTCAGAATGA
CTTGGTTGAGTACTCACCAGTCACAGAAAAGCATCTTACGGATGGCATGACAGTAAGAGAATTATGCAGT
GCTGCCATAACCATGAGTGATAACACTGCGGCCAACTTACTTCTGACAACGATCGGAGGACCGAAGGAGC
TAACCGCTTTTTTGCACAACATGGGGGATCATGTAACTCGCCTTGATCGTTGGGAACCGGAGCTGAATGA
AGCCATACCAAACGACGAGCGTGACACCACGATGCCTGTAGCAATGGCAACAACGTTGCGCAAACTATTA
ACTGGCGAACTACTTACTCTAGCTTCCCGGCAACAATTAATAGACTGGATGGAGGCGGATAAAGTTGCAG
GACCACTTCTGCGCTCGGCCCTTCCGGCTGGCTGGTTTATTGCTGATAAATCTGGAGCCGGTGAGCGTGG
GTCTCGCGGTATCATTGCAGCACTGGGGCCAGATGGTAAGCCCTCCCGTATCGTAGTTATCTACACGACG
GGGAGTCAGGCAACTATGGATGAACGAAATAGACAGATCGCTGAGATAGGTGCCTCACTGATTAAGCATT
GGTAACTGTCAGACCAAGTTTACTCATATATACTTTAGATTGATTTAAAACTTCATTTTTAATTTAAAAG
GATCTAGGTGAAGATCCTTTTTGATAATCTCATGACCAAAATCCCTTAACGTGAGTTTTCGTTCCACTGA
GCGTCAGACCCCGTAGAAAAGATCAAAGGATCTTCTTGAGATCCTTTTTTTCTGCGCGTAATCTGCTGCT
TGCAAACAAAAAAACCACCGCTACCAGCGGTGGTTTGTTTGCCGGATCAAGAGCTACCAACTCTTTTTCC
GAAGGTAACTGGCTTCAGCAGAGCGCAGATACCAAATACTGTTCTTCTAGTGTAGCCGTAGTTAGGCCAC
CACTTCAAGAACTCTGTAGCACCGCCTACATACCTCGCTCTGCTAATCCTGTTACCAGTGGCTGCTGCCA
GTGGCGATAAGTCGTGTCTTACCGGGTTGGACTCAAGACGATAGTTACCGGATAAGGCGCAGCGGTCGGG
CTGAACGGGGGGTTCGTGCACACAGCCCAGCTTGGAGCGAACGACCTACACCGAACTGAGATACCTACAG
CGTGAGCTATGAGAAAGCGCCACGCTTCCCGAAGGGAGAAAGGCGGACAGGTATCCGGTAAGCGGCAGGG
TCGGAACAGGAGAGCGCACGAGGGAGCTTCCAGGGGGAAACGCCTGGTATCTTTATAGTCCTGTCGGGTT
TCGCCACCTCTGACTTGAGCGTCGATTTTTGTGATGCTCGTCAGGGGGGCGGAGCCTATGGAAAAACGCC
AGCAACGCGGCCTTTTTACGGTTCCTGGCCTTTTGCTGGCCTTTTGCTCACATGTTCTTTCCTGCGTTAT
CCCCTGATTCTGTGGATAACCGTATTACCGCCTTTGAGTGAGCTGATACCGCTCGCCGCAGCCGAACGAC
CGAGCGCAGCGAGTCAGTGAGCGAGGAAGCGGAAGAGCGCCCAATACGCAAACCGCCTCTCCCCGCGCGT
TGGCCGATTCATTAATGCAGCAAGCTCATGGCTGACTAATTTTTTTTATTTATGCAGAGGCCGAGGCCGC
CTCGGCCTCTGAGCTATTCCAGAAGTAGTGAGGAGGCTTTTTTGGAGGCCTAGGCTTTTGCAAAAAGCTC
CCCGTGGCACGACAGGTTTCCCGACTGGAAAGCGGGCAGTGAGCGCAACGCAATTAATGTGAGTTAGCTC
ACTCATTAGGCACCCCAGGCTTTACACTTTATGCTTCCGGCTCGTATGTTGTGTGGAATTGTGAGCGGAT
AACAATTTCACACAGGAAACAGCTATGACATGATTACGAATTTCACAAATAAAGCATTTTTTTCACTGCA
TTCTAGTTGTGGTTTGTCCAAACTCATCAATGTATCTTATCATGTCTGGATCAACTGGATAACTCAAGCT
AACCAAAATCATCCCAAACTTCCCACCCCATACCCTATTACCACTGCCAATTACCTGTGGTTTCATTTAC
TCTAAACCTGTGATTCCTCTGAATTATTTTCATTTTAAAGAAATTGTATTTGTTAAATATGTACTACAAA
CTTAGTAGTTGGAAGGGCTAATTCACTCCCAAAGAAGACAAGATATCCTTGATCTGTGGATCTACCACAC
ACAAGGCTACTTCCCTGATTAGCAGAACTACACACCAGGGCCAGGGGTCAGATATCCACTGACCTTTGGA
TGGTGCTACAAGCTAGTACCAGTTGAGCCAGATAAGGTAGAAGAGGCCAATAAAGGAGAGAACACCAGCT
TGTTACACCCTGTGAGCCTGCATGGGATGGATGACCCGGAGAGAGAAGTGTTAGAGTGGAGGTTTGACAG
CCGCCTAGCATTTCATCACGTGGCCCGAGAGCTGCATCCGGAGTACTTCAAGAACTGCTGATATCGAGCT
TGCTACAAGGGACTTTCCGCTGGGGACTTTCCAGGGAGGCGTGGCCTGGGCGGGACTGGGGAGTGGCGAG
CCCTCAGATCCTGCATATAAGCAGCTGCTTTTTGCCTGTACTGGGTCTCTCTGGTTAGACCAGATCTGAG
CCTGGGAGCTCTCTGGCTAACTAGGGAACCCACTGCTTAAGCCTCAATAAAGCTTGCCTTGAGTGCTTCA
AGTAGTGTGTGCCCGTCTGTTGTGTGACTCTGGTAACTAGAGATCCCTCAGACCCTTTTAGTCAGTGTGG
AAAATCTCTAGCAGTGGCGCCCGAACAGGGACTTGAAAGCGAAAGGGAAACCAGAGGAGCTCTCTCGACG
CAGGACTCGGCTTGCTGAAGCGCGCACGGCAAGAGGCGAGGGGCGGCGACTGGTGAGTACGCCAAAAATT
TTGACTAGCGGAGGCTAGAAGGAGAGAGATGGGTGCGAGAGCGTCAGTATTAAGCGGGGGAGAATTAGAT
CGCGATGGGAAAAAATTCGGTTAAGGCCAGGGGGAAAGAAAAAATATAAATTAAAACATATAGTATGGGC
AAGCAGGGAGCTAGAACGATTCGCAGTTAATCCTGGCCTGTTAGAAACATCAGAAGGCTGTAGACAAATA
CTGGGACAGCTACAACCATCCCTTCAGACAGGATCAGAAGAACTTAGATCATTATATAATACAGTAGCAA
CCCTCTATTGTGTGCATCAAAGGATAGAGATAAAAGACACCAAGGAAGCTTTAGACAAGATAGAGGAAGA
GCAAAACAAAAGTAAGACCACCGCACAGCAAGCGGCCGGCCGCTGATCTTCAGACCTGGAGGAGGAGATA
TGAGGGACAATTGGAGAAGTGAATTATATAAATATAAAGTAGTAAAAATTGAACCATTAGGAGTAGCACC
CACCAAGGCAAAGAGAAGAGTGGTGCAGAGAGAAAAAAGAGCAGTGGGAATAGGAGCTTTGTTCCTTGGG
TTCTTGGGAGCAGCAGGAAGCACTATGGGCGCAGCGTCAATGACGCTGACGGTACAGGCCAGACAATTAT
TGTCTGGTATAGTGCAGCAGCAGAACAATTTGCTGAGGGCTATTGAGGCGCAACAGCATCTGTTGCAACT
CACAGTCTGGGGCATCAAGCAGCTCCAGGCAAGAATCCTGGCTGTGGAAAGATACCTAAAGGATCAACAG
CTCCTGGGGATTTGGGGTTGCTCTGGAAAACTCATTTGCACCACTGCTGTGCCTTGGAATGCTAGTTGGA
GTAATAAATCTCTGGAACAGATTTGGAATCACACGACCTGGATGGAGTGGGACAGAGAAATTAACAATTA
CACAAGCTTAATACACTCCTTAATTGAAGAATCGCAAAACCAGCAAGAAAAGAATGAACAAGAATTATTG
GAATTAGATAAATGGGCAAGTTTGTGGAATTGGTTTAACATAACAAATTGGCTGTGGTATATAAAATTAT
TCATAATGATAGTAGGAGGCTTGGTAGGTTTAAGAATAGTTTTTGCTGTACTTTCTATAGTGAATAGAGT
TAGGCAGGGATATTCACCATTATCGTTTCAGACCCACCTCCCAACCCCGAGGGGACCCGACAGGCCCGAA
GGAATAGAAGAAGAAGGTGGAGAGAGAGACAGAGACAGATCCATTCGATTAGTGAACGGATCTCGACGGT
ATCGCCGAATTCACAAATGGCAGTATTCATCCACAATTTTAAAAGAAAAGGGGGGATTGGGGGGTACAGT
GCAGGGGAAAGAATAGTAGACATAATAGCAACAGACATACAAACTAAAGAATTACAAAAACAAATTACAA
AAATTCAAAATTTTCGGGTTTATTACAGGGACAGCAGAGATCCAGTTTGGACTAGCGATGGCTCCGGTGC
CCGTCAGTGGGCAGAGCGCACATCGCCCACAGTCCCCGAGAAGTTGTGGGGAGGGGTCGGCAATTGAACC
GGTGCCTAGAGAAGGTGGCGCGGGGTAAACTGGGAAAGTGATGTCGTGTACTGGCTCCGCCTTTTTCCCG
AGGGTGGGGGAGAACCGTATATAAGTGCAGTAGTCGCCGTGAACGTTCTTTTTCGCAACGGGTTTGCCGC
CAGAACACAGGTAAGTGCCGTGTGTGGTTCCCGCGGGCCTGGCCTCTTTACGGGTTATGGCCCTTGCGTG
CCTTGAATTACTTCCACCTGGCTGCAGTACGTGATTCTTGATCCCGAGCTTCGGGTTGGAAGTGGGTGGG
AGAGTTCGAGGCCTTGCGCTTAAGGAGCCCCTTCGCCTCGTGCTTGAGTTGAGGCCTGGCCTGGGCGCTG
GGGCCGCCGCGTGCGAATCTGGTGGCACCTTCGCGCCTGTCTCGCTGCTTTCGATAAGTCTCTAGCCATT
TAAAATTTTTGATGACCTGCTGCGACGCTTTTTTTCTGGCAAGATAGTCTTGTAAATGCGGGCCAAGATC
TGCACACTGGTATTTCGGTTTTTGGGGCCGCGGGCGGCGACGGGGCCCGTGCGTCCCAGCGCACATGTTC
GGCGAGGCGGGGCCTGCGAGCGCGGCCACCGAGAATCGGACGGGGGTAGTCTCAAGCTGGCCGGCCTGCT
CTGGTGCCTGGCCTCGCGCCGCCGTGTATCGCCCCGCCCTGGGCGGCAAGGCTGGCCCGGTCGGCACCAG
TTGCGTGAGCGGAAAGATGGCCGCTTCCCGGCCCTGCTGCAGGGAGCTCAAAATGGAGGACGCGGCGCTC
GGGAGAGCGGGCGGGTGAGTCACCCACACAAAGGAAAAGGGCCTTTCCGTCCTCAGCCGTCGCTTCATGT
GACTCCACGGAGTACCGGGCGCCGTCCAGGCACCTCGATTAGTTCTCGAGCTTTTGGAGTACGTCGTCTT
TAGGTTGGGGGGAGGGGTTTTATGCGATGGAGTTTCCCCACACTGAGTGGGTGGAGACTGAAGTTAGGCC
AGCTTGGCACTTGATGTAATTCTCCTTGGAATTTGCCCTTTTTGAGTTTGGATCTTGGTTCATTCTCAAG
CCTCAGACAGTGGTTCAAAGTTTTTTTCTTCCATTTCAGGTGTCGTGAACTAGTCCAGTGTGGTGGAATT
CTGCAGATATCAACAAGTTTGTACAAAAAAGCAGGCTGGCGCCACCATGGACAAGAAGTACTCCATTGGG
CTCGCTATCGGTACCAACAGCGTCGGCTGGGCCGTCATTACGGACGAGTACAAGGTGCCGAGCAAAAAAT
TCAAAGTTCTGGGCAATACCGATCGCCACAGCATAAAGAAGAACCTCATTGGAGCCCTCCTGTTCGACTC
CGGGGAGACGGCCGAAGCCACGCGGCTCAAAAGAACAGCACGGCGCAGATATACCCGCAGAAAGAATCGG
ATCTGCTACCTGCAGGAGATCTTTAGTAATGAGATGGCTAAGGTGGATGACTCTTTCTTCCATAGGCTGG
AGGAGTCCTTTTTGGTGGAGGAGGATAAAAAGCACGAGCGCCACCCAATCTTTGGCAATATCGTGGACGA
GGTGGCGTACCATGAAAAGTACCCAACCATATATCATCTGAGGAAGAAGCTGGTAGACAGTACTGATAAG
GCTGACTTGCGGTTGATCTATCTCGCGCTGGCGCACATGATCAAATTTCGGGGACACTTCCTCATCGAGG
GGGACCTGAACCCAGACAACAGCGATGTCGACAAACTCTTTATCCAACTGGTTCAGACTTACAATCAGCT
TTTCGAGGAGAACCCGATCAACGCATCCGGCGTTGACGCCAAAGCAATCCTGAGCGCTAGGCTGTCCAAA
TCCCGGCGGCTCGAAAACCTCATCGCACAGCTCCCTGGGGAGAAGAAGAACGGCCTGTTTGGTAATCTTA
TCGCCCTGTCACTCGGGCTGACCCCCAACTTTAAATCTAACTTCGACCTGGCCGAAGATGCCAAGCTGCA
ACTGAGCAAAGACACCTACGATGATGATCTCGACAATCTGCTGGCCCAGATCGGCGACCAGTACGCAGAC
CTTTTTTTGGCGGCAAAGAACCTGTCAGACGCCATTCTGCTGAGTGATATTCTGCGAGTGAACACGGAGA
TCACCAAAGCTCCGCTGAGCGCTAGTATGATCAAGCGCTATGATGAGCACCACCAAGACTTGACTTTGCT
GAAGGCCCTTGTCAGACAGCAACTGCCTGAGAAGTACAAGGAAATTTTCTTCGATCAGTCTAAAAATGGC
TACGCCGGATACATTGACGGCGGAGCAAGCCAGGAGGAATTTTACAAATTTATTAAGCCCATCTTGGAAA
AAATGGACGGCACCGAGGAGCTGCTGGTAAAGCTGAACAGAGAAGATCTGTTGCGCAAACAGCGCACTTT
CGACAATGGAAGCATCCCCCACCAGATTCACCTGGGCGAACTGCACGCTATCCTCAGGCGGCAAGAGGAT
TTCTACCCCTTTTTGAAAGATAACAGGGAAAAGATTGAGAAAATCCTCACATTTCGGATACCCTACTATG
TAGGCCCCCTCGCTCGGGGAAATTCCAGATTCGCGTGGATGACTCGCAAATCAGAAGAGACCATCACTCC
CTGGAACTTCGAGGAAGTCGTGGATAAGGGGGCCTCTGCCCAGTCCTTCATCGAAAGGATGACTAACTTT
GATAAAAATCTGCCTAACGAAAAGGTGCTTCCTAAACACTCTCTGCTGTACGAGTACTTCACAGTTTATA
ACGAGCTCACCAAGGTCAAATACGTCACAGAAGGGATGAGAAAGCCAGCATTCCTGTCTGGAGAGCAGAA
GAAAGCTATCGTGGACCTCCTCTTCAAGACGAACCGGAAAGTTACCGTGAAACAGCTCAAAGAAGACTAT
TTCAAAAAGATTGAATGTTTCGACTCTGTTGAAATCAGCGGAGTGGAGGATCGCTTCAACGCATCCCTGG
GAACGTATCACGATCTCCTGAAAATCATTAAAGACAAGGACTTCCTGGACAATGAGGAGAACGAGGACAT
TCTTGAGGACATTGTCCTCACCCTTACGTTGTTTGAAGATAGGGAGATGATTGAAGAACGCTTGAAAACT
TACGCTCATCTCTTCGACGACAAAGTCATGAAACAGCTCAAGAGACGCCGATATACAGGATGGGGGCGGC
TGTCAAGAAAACTGATCAATGGCATCCGAGACAAGCAGAGTGGAAAGACAATCCTGGATTTTCTTAAGTC
CGATGGATTTGCCAACCGGAACTTCATGCAGTTGATCCATGATGACTCTCTCACCTTTAAGGAGGACATC
CAGAAAGCACAAGTTTCTGGCCAGGGGGACAGTCTTCACGAGCACATCGCTAATCTTGCAGGTAGCCCAG
CTATCAAAAAGGGAATACTGCAGACCGTTAAGGTCGTGGATGAACTCGTCAAAGTAATGGGAAGGCATAA
GCCCGAGAATATCGTTATCGAGATGGCCCGAGAGAACCAAACTACCCAGAAGGGACAGAAGAACAGTAGG
GAAAGGATGAAGAGGATTGAAGAGGGTATAAAAGAACTGGGGTCCCAAATCCTTAAGGAACACCCAGTTG
AAAACACCCAGCTTCAGAATGAGAAGCTCTACCTGTACTACCTGCAGAACGGCAGGGACATGTACGTGGA
TCAGGAACTGGACATCAACCGGTTGTCCGACTACGACGTGGATGCTATCGTGCCCCAAAGCTTTCTCAAA
GATGATTCTATTGATAATAAAGTGTTGACAAGATCCGATAAAAATAGAGGGAAGAGTGATAACGTCCCCT
CAGAAGAAGTTGTCAAGAAAATGAAAAATTATTGGCGGCAGCTGCTGAACGCCAAACTGATCACACAACG
GAAGTTCGATAATCTGACTAAGGCTGAACGAGGTGGCCTGTCTGAGTTGGATAAAGCCGGCTTCATCAAA
AGGCAGCTTGTTGAGACACGCCAGATCACCAAGCACGTGGCCCAAATTCTCGATTCACGCATGAACACCA
AGTACGATGAAAATGACAAACTGATTCGAGAGGTGAAAGTTATTACTCTGAAGTCTAAGCTGGTCTCAGA
TTTCAGAAAGGACTTTCAGTTTTATAAGGTGAGAGAGATCAACAATTACCACCATGCGCATGATGCCTAC
CTGAATGCAGTGGTAGGCACTGCACTTATCAAAAAATATCCCAAGCTGGAATCTGAATTTGTTTACGGAG
ACTATAAAGTGTACGATGTTAGGAAAATGATCGCAAAGTCTGAGCAGGAAATAGGCAAGGCCACCGCTAA
GTACTTCTTTTACAGCAATATTATGAATTTTTTCAAGACCGAGATTACACTGGCCAATGGAGAGATTCGG
AAGCGACCACTTATCGAAACAAACGGAGAAACAGGAGAAATCGTGTGGGACAAGGGTAGGGATTTCGCGA
CAGTCCGCAAGGTCCTGTCCATGCCGCAGGTGAACATCGTTAAAAAGACCGAAGTACAGACCGGAGGCTT
CTCCAAGGAAAGTATCCTCCCGAAAAGGAACAGCGACAAGCTGATCGCACGCAAAAAAGATTGGGACCCC
AAGAAATACGGCGGATTCGATTCTCCTACAGTCGCTTACAGTGTACTGGTTGTGGCCAAAGTGGAGAAAG
GGAAGTCTAAAAAACTCAAAAGCGTCAAGGAACTGCTGGGCATCACAATCATGGAGCGATCCAGCTTCGA
GAAAAACCCCATCGACTTTCTCGAAGCGAAAGGATATAAAGAGGTCAAAAAAGACCTCATCATTAAGCTG
CCCAAGTACTCTCTCTTTGAGCTTGAAAACGGCCGGAAACGAATGCTCGCTAGTGCGGGCGAGCTGCAGA
AAGGTAACGAGCTGGCACTGCCCTCTAAATACGTTAATTTCTTGTATCTGGCCAGCCACTATGAAAAGCT
CAAAGGGTCTCCCGAAGATAATGAGCAGAAGCAGCTGTTCGTGGAACAACACAAACACTACCTTGATGAG
ATCATCGAGCAAATAAGCGAGTTCTCCAAAAGAGTGATCCTCGCCGACGCTAACCTCGATAAGGTGCTTT
CTGCTTACAATAAGCACAGGGATAAGCCCATCAGGGAGCAGGCAGAAAACATTATCCACTTGTTTACTCT
GACCAACTTGGGCGCGCCTGCAGCCTTCAAGTACTTCGACACCACCATAGACAGAAAGCGGTACACCTCT
ACAAAGGAGGTCCTGGACGCCACACTGATTCATCAGTCAATTACGGGGCTCTATGAAACAAGAATCGACC
TCTCTCAGCTCGGTGGAGACGGCACCGGCGGGCCCAAGAAGAAGAGGAAGGTATACCCATACGATGTTCC
TGACTATGCGGGCTATCCCTATGACGTCCCGGACTATGCAGGATCGTATCCTTATGACGTTCCAGATTAC
GCTGGATCCACACGCGTTAAGCGATCGCGC
Features (pLannotate 1.2.2; 27 found; start..end, strand, type, name):
     93..592     +  promoter       PGK promoter: mouse phosphoglycerate kinase 1 promoter
    613..1212    +  CDS            PuroR: puromycin N-acetyltransferase; pac from Streptomyces alboniger; confers resistance to puromycin
   1229..1817    +  misc_feature   WPRE: woodchuck hepatitis virus posttranscriptional regulatory element
   1825..1890    +  CDS            nef (fragment): NEF_HV1Z2 - Experimental evidence at protein level: Swiss-Prot protein existence level 1. Extracellular Nef protein targets CD4(+) T-lymphocytes for apoptosis by interacting with CXCR4 surface receptors. From Human immunodeficiency virus type 1 group M subtype D (isolate Z2/CDC-Z34) (HIV-1).
   1892..2125    +  LTR            3' LTR (ΔU3): self-inactivating 3' long terminal repeat (LTR) from HIV-1
   2330..2434    +  promoter       AmpR promoter: bla
   2435..3295    +  CDS            AmpR: β-lactamase; bla; confers resistance to ampicillin, carbenicillin, and related antibiotics
   3466..4054    +  rep_origin     ori: high-copy-number ColE1/pMB1/pBR322/pUC origin of replication
   4237..4291    +  CDS            lacI (fragment): lac repressor; lacI; The lac repressor binds to the lac operator to inhibit transcription in E. coli. This inhibition can be relieved by adding lactose or isopropyl-β-D-thiogalactopyranoside (IPTG).
   4297..4390    +  rep_origin     SV40 ori (fragment): SV40 origin of replication
   4415..4452    +  CDS            lacI (fragment): lac repressor; lacI; The lac repressor binds to the lac operator to inhibit transcription in E. coli. This inhibition can be relieved by adding lactose or isopropyl-β-D-thiogalactopyranoside (IPTG).
   4465..4486    +  protein_bind   CAP binding site: CAP binding activates transcription in the presence of cAMP. E. coli catabolite activator protein
   4501..4531    +  promoter       lac promoter: promoter for the E. coli lac operon
   4535..4557    +  protein_bind   lac operator (fragment): The lac repressor binds to the lac operator to inhibit transcription in E. coli. This inhibition can be relieved by adding lactose or isopropyl-β-D-thiogalactopyranoside (IPTG). lac repressor encoded by lacI
   4589..4672    +  polyA_signal   SV40 poly(A) signal (fragment): SV40 polyadenylation signal
   4839..5168    +  CDS            nef (fragment): NEF_HV1BR - Experimental evidence at protein level: Swiss-Prot protein existence level 1. Extracellular Nef protein targets CD4(+) T-lymphocytes for apoptosis by interacting with CXCR4 surface receptors (PubMed:14990729). From Human immunodeficiency virus type 1 group M subtype B (isolate BRU/LAI) (HIV-1).
   5216..5473    +  LTR            5' LTR (truncated): truncated 5' long terminal repeat (LTR) from HIV-1
   5520..5645    +  misc_feature   HIV-1 Ψ: packaging signal of human immunodeficiency virus type 1
   5629..5967    +  CDS            HIV-1 gag (fragment): gag protein from human immunodeficiency virus 1; gag
   6142..6375    +  misc_feature   RRE: The Rev response element (RRE) of HIV-1 allows for Rev-dependent mRNA export from the nucleus to the cytoplasm.
   6752..6852    +  CDS            Rev (fragment): human immunodeficiency virus 1 (HIV-1) Rev protein; rev; enhances nuclear export of unspliced and incompletely spliced viral mRNAs
   6897..7014    +  misc_feature   cPPT/CTS: central polypurine tract and central termination sequence of HIV-1
   7079..7290    +  promoter       EF-1α core promoter: core promoter for human elongation factor EF-1α
   7291..8229    +  intron         EF-1α intron A: intron upstream of the start codon of human EF-1α
   8273..8297    +  protein_bind   attB1: mutant version of attB; recombination site for the Gateway® BP reaction BP Clonase™
   8307..12410   +  CDS            Cas9: Cas9 (Csn1) endonuclease from the Streptococcus pyogenes Type II CRISPR/Cas system generates RNA-guided double strand breaks in DNA
  12444..12533   +  CDS            3xHA: three tandem HA epitope tags
