>Addgene plasmid #109369 | pHAGE EF1α dCas9-NED | addgene full sequence | sequence record 262414 | Addgene NGS Result
TGGAAGGGCTAATTCACTCCCAAAGAAGACAAGATATCCTTGATCTGTGGATCTACCACACACAAGGCTA
CTTCCCTGATTAGCAGAACTACACACCAGGGCCAGGGGTCAGATATCCACTGACCTTTGGATGGTGCTAC
AAGCTAGTACCAGTTGAGCCAGATAAGGTAGAAGAGGCCAATAAAGGAGAGAACACCAGCTTGTTACACC
CTGTGAGCCTGCATGGGATGGATGACCCGGAGAGAGAAGTGTTAGAGTGGAGGTTTGACAGCCGCCTAGC
ATTTCATCACGTGGCCCGAGAGCTGCATCCGGAGTACTTCAAGAACTGCTGATATCGAGCTTGCTACAAG
GGACTTTCCGCTGGGGACTTTCCAGGGAGGCGTGGCCTGGGCGGGACTGGGGAGTGGCGAGCCCTCAGAT
CCTGCATATAAGCAGCTGCTTTTTGCCTGTACTGGGTCTCTCTGGTTAGACCAGATCTGAGCCTGGGAGC
TCTCTGGCTAACTAGGGAACCCACTGCTTAAGCCTCAATAAAGCTTGCCTTGAGTGCTTCAAGTAGTGTG
TGCCCGTCTGTTGTGTGACTCTGGTAACTAGAGATCCCTCAGACCCTTTTAGTCAGTGTGGAAAATCTCT
AGCAGTGGCGCCCGAACAGGGACTTGAAAGCGAAAGGGAAACCAGAGGAGCTCTCTCGACGCAGGACTCG
GCTTGCTGAAGCGCGCACGGCAAGAGGCGAGGGGCGGCGACTGGTGAGTACGCCAAAAATTTTGACTAGC
GGAGGCTAGAAGGAGAGAGATGGGTGCGAGAGCGTCAGTATTAAGCGGGGGAGAATTAGATCGCGATGGG
AAAAAATTCGGTTAAGGCCAGGGGGAAAGAAAAAATATAAATTAAAACATATAGTATGGGCAAGCAGGGA
GCTAGAACGATTCGCAGTTAATCCTGGCCTGTTAGAAACATCAGAAGGCTGTAGACAAATACTGGGACAG
CTACAACCATCCCTTCAGACAGGATCAGAAGAACTTAGATCATTATATAATACAGTAGCAACCCTCTATT
GTGTGCATCAAAGGATAGAGATAAAAGACACCAAGGAAGCTTTAGACAAGATAGAGGAAGAGCAAAACAA
AAGTAAGACCACCGCACAGCAAGCGGCCGGCCGCTGATCTTCAGACCTGGAGGAGGAGATATGAGGGACA
ATTGGAGAAGTGAATTATATAAATATAAAGTAGTAAAAATTGAACCATTAGGAGTAGCACCCACCAAGGC
AAAGAGAAGAGTGGTGCAGAGAGAAAAAAGAGCAGTGGGAATAGGAGCTTTGTTCCTTGGGTTCTTGGGA
GCAGCAGGAAGCACTATGGGCGCAGCGTCAATGACGCTGACGGTACAGGCCAGACAATTATTGTCTGGTA
TAGTGCAGCAGCAGAACAATTTGCTGAGGGCTATTGAGGCGCAACAGCATCTGTTGCAACTCACAGTCTG
GGGCATCAAGCAGCTCCAGGCAAGAATCCTGGCTGTGGAAAGATACCTAAAGGATCAACAGCTCCTGGGG
ATTTGGGGTTGCTCTGGAAAACTCATTTGCACCACTGCTGTGCCTTGGAATGCTAGTTGGAGTAATAAAT
CTCTGGAACAGATTTGGAATCACACGACCTGGATGGAGTGGGACAGAGAAATTAACAATTACACAAGCTT
AATACACTCCTTAATTGAAGAATCGCAAAACCAGCAAGAAAAGAATGAACAAGAATTATTGGAATTAGAT
AAATGGGCAAGTTTGTGGAATTGGTTTAACATAACAAATTGGCTGTGGTATATAAAATTATTCATAATGA
TAGTAGGAGGCTTGGTAGGTTTAAGAATAGTTTTTGCTGTACTTTCTATAGTGAATAGAGTTAGGCAGGG
ATATTCACCATTATCGTTTCAGACCCACCTCCCAACCCCGAGGGGACCCGACAGGCCCGAAGGAATAGAA
GAAGAAGGTGGAGAGAGAGACAGAGACAGATCCATTCGATTAGTGAACGGATCTCGACGGTATCGCCGAA
TTCACAAATGGCAGTATTCATCCACAATTTTAAAAGAAAAGGGGGGATTGGGGGGTACAGTGCAGGGGAA
AGAATAGTAGACATAATAGCAACAGACATACAAACTAAAGAATTACAAAAACAAATTACAAAAATTCAAA
ATTTTCGGGTTTATTACAGGGACAGCAGAGATCCAGTTTGGACTACGATGGCTCCGGTGCCCGTCAGTGG
GCAGAGCGCACATCGCCCACAGTCCCCGAGAAGTTGTGGGGAGGGGTCGGCAATTGAACCGGTGCCTAGA
GAAGGTGGCGCGGGGTAAACTGGGAAAGTGATGTCGTGTACTGGCTCCGCCTTTTTCCCGAGGGTGGGGG
AGAACCGTATATAAGTGCAGTAGTCGCCGTGAACGTTCTTTTTCGCAACGGGTTTGCCGCCAGAACACAG
GTAAGTGCCGTGTGTGGTTCCCGCGGGCCTGGCCTCTTTACGGGTTATGGCCCTTGCGTGCCTTGAATTA
CTTCCACCTGGCTGCAGTACGTGATTCTTGATCCCGAGCTTCGGGTTGGAAGTGGGTGGGAGAGTTCGAG
GCCTTGCGCTTAAGGAGCCCCTTCGCCTCGTGCTTGAGTTGAGGCCTGGCCTGGGCGCTGGGGCCGCCGC
GTGCGAATCTGGTGGCACCTTCGCGCCTGTCTCGCTGCTTTCGATAAGTCTCTAGCCATTTAAAATTTTT
GATGACCTGCTGCGACGCTTTTTTTCTGGCAAGATAGTCTTGTAAATGCGGGCCAAGATCTGCACACTGG
TATTTCGGTTTTTGGGGCCGCGGGCGGCGACGGGGCCCGTGCGTCCCAGCGCACATGTTCGGCGAGGCGG
GGCCTGCGAGCGCGGCCACCGAGAATCGGACGGGGGTAGTCTCAAGCTGGCCGGCCTGCTCTGGTGCCTG
GCCTCGCGCCGCCGTGTATCGCCCCGCCCTGGGCGGCAAGGCTGGCCCGGTCGGCACCAGTTGCGTGAGC
GGAAAGATGGCCGCTTCCCGGCCCTGCTGCAGGGAGCTCAAAATGGAGGACGCGGCGCTCGGGAGAGCGG
GCGGGTGAGTCACCCACACAAAGGAAAAGGGCCTTTCCGTCCTCAGCCGTCGCTTCATGTGACTCCACGG
AGTACCGGGCGCCGTCCAGGCACCTCGATTAGTTCTCGAGCTTTTGGAGTACGTCGTCTTTAGGTTGGGG
GGAGGGGTTTTATGCGATGGAGTTTCCCCACACTGAGTGGGTGGAGACTGAAGTTAGGCCAGCTTGGCAC
TTGATGTAATTCTCCTTGGAATTTGCCCTTTTTGAGTTTGGATCTTGGTTCATTCTCAAGCCTCAGACAG
TGGTTCAAAGTTTTTTTCTTCCATTTCAGGTGTCGTGAACTAGTCCAGTGTGGTGGAATTCTGCAGATAT
CAACAAGTTTGTACAAAAAAGCAGGCTGGCGCCACCATGGACAAGAAGTACTCCATTGGGCTCGCTATCG
GTACCAACAGCGTCGGCTGGGCCGTCATTACGGACGAGTACAAGGTGCCGAGCAAAAAATTCAAAGTTCT
GGGCAATACCGATCGCCACAGCATAAAGAAGAACCTCATTGGAGCCCTCCTGTTCGACTCCGGGGAGACG
GCCGAAGCCACGCGGCTCAAAAGAACAGCACGGCGCAGATATACCCGCAGAAAGAATCGGATCTGCTACC
TGCAGGAGATCTTTAGTAATGAGATGGCTAAGGTGGATGACTCTTTCTTCCATAGGCTGGAGGAGTCCTT
TTTGGTGGAGGAGGATAAAAAGCACGAGCGCCACCCAATCTTTGGCAATATCGTGGACGAGGTGGCGTAC
CATGAAAAGTACCCAACCATATATCATCTGAGGAAGAAGCTGGTAGACAGTACTGATAAGGCTGACTTGC
GGTTGATCTATCTCGCGCTGGCGCACATGATCAAATTTCGGGGACACTTCCTCATCGAGGGGGACCTGAA
CCCAGACAACAGCGATGTCGACAAACTCTTTATCCAACTGGTTCAGACTTACAATCAGCTTTTCGAGGAG
AACCCGATCAACGCATCCGGCGTTGACGCCAAAGCAATCCTGAGCGCTAGGCTGTCCAAATCCCGGCGGC
TCGAAAACCTCATCGCACAGCTCCCTGGGGAGAAGAAGAACGGCCTGTTTGGTAATCTTATCGCCCTGTC
ACTCGGGCTGACCCCCAACTTTAAATCTAACTTCGACCTGGCCGAAGATGCCAAGCTGCAACTGAGCAAA
GACACCTACGATGATGATCTCGACAATCTGCTGGCCCAGATCGGCGACCAGTACGCAGACCTTTTTTTGG
CGGCAAAGAACCTGTCAGACGCCATTCTGCTGAGTGATATTCTGCGAGTGAACACGGAGATCACCAAAGC
TCCGCTGAGCGCTAGTATGATCAAGCGCTATGATGAGCACCACCAAGACTTGACTTTGCTGAAGGCCCTT
GTCAGACAGCAACTGCCTGAGAAGTACAAGGAAATTTTCTTCGATCAGTCTAAAAATGGCTACGCCGGAT
ACATTGACGGCGGAGCAAGCCAGGAGGAATTTTACAAATTTATTAAGCCCATCTTGGAAAAAATGGACGG
CACCGAGGAGCTGCTGGTAAAGCTGAACAGAGAAGATCTGTTGCGCAAACAGCGCACTTTCGACAATGGA
AGCATCCCCCACCAGATTCACCTGGGCGAACTGCACGCTATCCTCAGGCGGCAAGAGGATTTCTACCCCT
TTTTGAAAGATAACAGGGAAAAGATTGAGAAAATCCTCACATTTCGGATACCCTACTATGTAGGCCCCCT
CGCTCGGGGAAATTCCAGATTCGCGTGGATGACTCGCAAATCAGAAGAGACCATCACTCCCTGGAACTTC
GAGGAAGTCGTGGATAAGGGGGCCTCTGCCCAGTCCTTCATCGAAAGGATGACTAACTTTGATAAAAATC
TGCCTAACGAAAAGGTGCTTCCTAAACACTCTCTGCTGTACGAGTACTTCACAGTTTATAACGAGCTCAC
CAAGGTCAAATACGTCACAGAAGGGATGAGAAAGCCAGCATTCCTGTCTGGAGAGCAGAAGAAAGCTATC
GTGGACCTCCTCTTCAAGACGAACCGGAAAGTTACCGTGAAACAGCTCAAAGAAGACTATTTCAAAAAGA
TTGAATGTTTCGACTCTGTTGAAATCAGCGGAGTGGAGGATCGCTTCAACGCATCCCTGGGAACGTATCA
CGATCTCCTGAAAATCATTAAAGACAAGGACTTCCTGGACAATGAGGAGAACGAGGACATTCTTGAGGAC
ATTGTCCTCACCCTTACGTTGTTTGAAGATAGGGAGATGATTGAAGAACGCTTGAAAACTTACGCTCATC
TCTTCGACGACAAAGTCATGAAACAGCTCAAGAGACGCCGATATACAGGATGGGGGCGGCTGTCAAGAAA
ACTGATCAATGGCATCCGAGACAAGCAGAGTGGAAAGACAATCCTGGATTTTCTTAAGTCCGATGGATTT
GCCAACCGGAACTTCATGCAGTTGATCCATGATGACTCTCTCACCTTTAAGGAGGACATCCAGAAAGCAC
AAGTTTCTGGCCAGGGGGACAGTCTTCACGAGCACATCGCTAATCTTGCAGGTAGCCCAGCTATCAAAAA
GGGAATACTGCAGACCGTTAAGGTCGTGGATGAACTCGTCAAAGTAATGGGAAGGCATAAGCCCGAGAAT
ATCGTTATCGAGATGGCCCGAGAGAACCAAACTACCCAGAAGGGACAGAAGAACAGTAGGGAAAGGATGA
AGAGGATTGAAGAGGGTATAAAAGAACTGGGGTCCCAAATCCTTAAGGAACACCCAGTTGAAAACACCCA
GCTTCAGAATGAGAAGCTCTACCTGTACTACCTGCAGAACGGCAGGGACATGTACGTGGATCAGGAACTG
GACATCAACCGGTTGTCCGACTACGACGTGGATGCTATCGTGCCCCAAAGCTTTCTCAAAGATGATTCTA
TTGATAATAAAGTGTTGACAAGATCCGATAAAAATAGAGGGAAGAGTGATAACGTCCCCTCAGAAGAAGT
TGTCAAGAAAATGAAAAATTATTGGCGGCAGCTGCTGAACGCCAAACTGATCACACAACGGAAGTTCGAT
AATCTGACTAAGGCTGAACGAGGTGGCCTGTCTGAGTTGGATAAAGCCGGCTTCATCAAAAGGCAGCTTG
TTGAGACACGCCAGATCACCAAGCACGTGGCCCAAATTCTCGATTCACGCATGAACACCAAGTACGATGA
AAATGACAAACTGATTCGAGAGGTGAAAGTTATTACTCTGAAGTCTAAGCTGGTCTCAGATTTCAGAAAG
GACTTTCAGTTTTATAAGGTGAGAGAGATCAACAATTACCACCATGCGCATGATGCCTACCTGAATGCAG
TGGTAGGCACTGCACTTATCAAAAAATATCCCAAGCTGGAATCTGAATTTGTTTACGGAGACTATAAAGT
GTACGATGTTAGGAAAATGATCGCAAAGTCTGAGCAGGAAATAGGCAAGGCCACCGCTAAGTACTTCTTT
TACAGCAATATTATGAATTTTTTCAAGACCGAGATTACACTGGCCAATGGAGAGATTCGGAAGCGACCAC
TTATCGAAACAAACGGAGAAACAGGAGAAATCGTGTGGGACAAGGGTAGGGATTTCGCGACAGTCCGCAA
GGTCCTGTCCATGCCGCAGGTGAACATCGTTAAAAAGACCGAAGTACAGACCGGAGGCTTCTCCAAGGAA
AGTATCCTCCCGAAAAGGAACAGCGACAAGCTGATCGCACGCAAAAAAGATTGGGACCCCAAGAAATACG
GCGGATTCGATTCTCCTACAGTCGCTTACAGTGTACTGGTTGTGGCCAAAGTGGAGAAAGGGAAGTCTAA
AAAACTCAAAAGCGTCAAGGAACTGCTGGGCATCACAATCATGGAGCGATCCAGCTTCGAGAAAAACCCC
ATCGACTTTCTCGAAGCGAAAGGATATAAAGAGGTCAAAAAAGACCTCATCATTAAGCTGCCCAAGTACT
CTCTCTTTGAGCTTGAAAACGGCCGGAAACGAATGCTCGCTAGTGCGGGCGAGCTGCAGAAAGGTAACGA
GCTGGCACTGCCCTCTAAATACGTTAATTTCTTGTATCTGGCCAGCCACTATGAAAAGCTCAAAGGGTCT
CCCGAAGATAATGAGCAGAAGCAGCTGTTCGTGGAACAACACAAACACTACCTTGATGAGATCATCGAGC
AAATAAGCGAGTTCTCCAAAAGAGTGATCCTCGCCGACGCTAACCTCGATAAGGTGCTTTCTGCTTACAA
TAAGCACAGGGATAAGCCCATCAGGGAGCAGGCAGAAAACATTATCCACTTGTTTACTCTGACCAACTTG
GGCGCGCCTGCAGCCTTCAAGTACTTCGACACCACCATAGACAGAAAGCGGTACACCTCTACAAAGGAGG
TCCTGGACGCCACACTGATTCATCAGTCAATTACGGGGCTCTATGAAACAAGAATCGACCTCTCTCAGCT
CGGTGGAGACGGCACCGGCGGGCCCAAGAAGAAGAGGAAGGTATACCCATACGATGTTCCTGACTATGCG
GGCTATCCCTATGACGTCCCGGACTATGCAGGATCGTATCCTTATGACGTTCCAGATTACGCTGGATCCA
CACGCGTTAAGCGATCGCGCGGCCGCTCGAGTCTAGAGGGCCCGCGGTTCGAATACCCATACGACGTCCC
AGACTACGCTTAGTAATGATTAATTAAACTAGAAATTCTACCGGGTAGGGGAGGCGCTTTTCCCAAGGCA
GTCTGGAGCATGCGCTTTAGCAGCCCCGCTGGGCACTTGGCGCTACACAAGTGGCCTCTGGCCTCGCACA
CATTCCACATCCACCGGTAGGCGCCAACCGGCTCCGTTCTTTGGTGGCCCCTTCGCGCCACCTTCTACTC
CTCCCCTAGTCAGGAAGTTCCCCCCCGCCCCGCAGCTCGCGTCGTGCAGGACGTGACAAATGGAAGTAGC
ACGTCTCACTAGTCTCGTGCAGATGGACAGCACCGCTGAGCAATGGAAGCGGGTAGGCCTTTGGGGCAGC
GGCCAATAGCAGCTTTGCTCCTTCGCTTTCTGGGCTCAGAGGCTGGGAAGGGGTGGGTCCGGGGGCGGGC
TCAGGGGCGGGCTCAGGGGCGGGGCGGGCGCCCGAAGGTCCTCCGGAGGCCCGGCATTCTGCACGCTTCA
AAAGCGCACGTCTGCCGCGCTGTTCTCCTCTTCCTCATCTCCGGGCCTTTCGACCTGCAGCCCAAGCTTA
CCATGACCGAGTACAAGCCCACGGTGCGCCTCGCCACCCGCGACGACGTCCCCAGGGCCGTACGCACCCT
CGCCGCCGCGTTCGCCGACTACCCCGCCACGCGCCACACCGTCGATCCGGACCGCCACATCGAGCGGGTC
ACCGAGCTGCAAGAACTCTTCCTCACGCGCGTCGGGCTCGACATCGGCAAGGTGTGGGTCGCGGACGACG
GCGCCGCGGTGGCGGTCTGGACCACGCCGGAGAGCGTCGAAGCGGGGGCGGTGTTCGCCGAGATCGGCCC
GCGCATGGCCGAGTTGAGCGGTTCCCGGCTGGCCGCGCAGCAACAGATGGAAGGCCTCCTGGCGCCGCAC
CGGCCCAAGGAGCCCGCGTGGTTCCTGGCCACCGTCGGCGTCTCGCCCGACCACCAGGGCAAGGGTCTGG
GCAGCGCCGTCGTGCTCCCCGGAGTGGAGGCGGCCGAGCGCGCCGGGGTGCCCGCCTTCCTGGAGACCTC
CGCGCCCCGCAACCTCCCCTTCTACGAGCGGCTCGGCTTCACCGTCACCGCCGACGTCGAGGTGCCCGAA
GGACCGCGCACCTGGTGCATGACCCGCAAGCCCGGTGCCTGAGCGATAGATCCTAATCAACCTCTGGATT
ACAAAATTTGTGAAAGATTGACTGGTATTCTTAACTATGTTGCTCCTTTTACGCTATGTGGATACGCTGC
TTTAATGCCTTTGTATCATGCTATTGCTTCCCGTATGGCTTTCATTTTCTCCTCCTTGTATAAATCCTGG
TTGCTGTCTCTTTATGAGGAGTTGTGGCCCGTTGTCAGGCAACGTGGCGTGGTGTGCACTGTGTTTGCTG
ACGCAACCCCCACTGGTTGGGGCATTGCCACCACCTGTCAGCTCCTTTCCGGGACTTTCGCTTTCCCCCT
CCCTATTGCCACGGCGGAACTCATCGCCGCCTGCCTTGCCCGCTGCTGGACAGGGGCTCGGCTGTTGGGC
ACTGACAATTCCGTGGTGTTGTCGGGGAAATCATCGTCCTTTCCTTGGCTGCTCGCCTGTGTTGCCACCT
GGATTCTGCGCGGGACGTCCTTCTGCTACGTCCCTTCGGCCCTCAATCCAGCGGACCTTCCTTCCCGCGG
CCTGCTGCCGGCTCTGCGGCCTCTTCCGCGTCTTCGCCTTCGCCCTCAGACGAGTCGGATCTCCCTTTGG
GCCGCCTCCCCGCCTGAGATCCTTTAAGACCAATGACTTACAAGGCAGCTGTAGATCTTAGCCACTTTTT
AAAAGAAAAGGGGGGACTGGAAGGGCTAATTCACTCCCAACGAAGACAAGATCTGCTTTTTGCTTGTACT
GGGTCTCTCTGGTTAGACCAGATCTGAGCCTGGGAGCTCTCTGGCTAACTAGGGAACCCACTGCTTAAGC
CTCAATAAAGCTTGCCTTGAGTGCTTCAAGTAGTGTGTGCCCGTCTGTTGTGTGACTCTGGTAACTAGAG
ATCCCTCAGACCCTTTTAGTCAGTGTGGAAAATCTCTAGCAGTAGTAGTTCATGTCATCTTATTATTCAG
TATTTATAACTTGCAAAGAAATGAATATCAGAGAGTGAGAGGCCCGGGTTAATTAAGGAAAGGGCTAGAT
CATTCTTGAAGACGAAAGGGCCTCGTGATACGCCTATTTTTATAGGTTAATGTCATGATAATAATGGTTT
CTTAGACGTCAGGTGGCACTTTTCGGGGAAATGTGCGCGGAACCCCTATTTGTTTATTTTTCTAAATACA
TTCAAATATGTATCCGCTCATGAGACAATAACCCTGATAAATGCTTCAATAATATTGAAAAAGGAAGAGT
ATGAGTATTCAACATTTCCGTGTCGCCCTTATTCCCTTTTTTGCGGCATTTTGCCTTCCTGTTTTTGCTC
ACCCAGAAACGCTGGTGAAAGTAAAAGATGCTGAAGATCAGTTGGGTGCACGAGTGGGTTACATCGAACT
GGATCTCAACAGCGGTAAGATCCTTGAGAGTTTTCGCCCCGAAGAACGTTTTCCAATGATGAGCACTTTT
AAAGTTCTGCTATGTGGCGCGGTATTATCCCGTGTTGACGCCGGGCAAGAGCAACTCGGTCGCCGCATAC
ACTATTCTCAGAATGACTTGGTTGAGTACTCACCAGTCACAGAAAAGCATCTTACGGATGGCATGACAGT
AAGAGAATTATGCAGTGCTGCCATAACCATGAGTGATAACACTGCGGCCAACTTACTTCTGACAACGATC
GGAGGACCGAAGGAGCTAACCGCTTTTTTGCACAACATGGGGGATCATGTAACTCGCCTTGATCGTTGGG
AACCGGAGCTGAATGAAGCCATACCAAACGACGAGCGTGACACCACGATGCCTGTAGCAATGGCAACAAC
GTTGCGCAAACTATTAACTGGCGAACTACTTACTCTAGCTTCCCGGCAACAATTAATAGACTGGATGGAG
GCGGATAAAGTTGCAGGACCACTTCTGCGCTCGGCCCTTCCGGCTGGCTGGTTTATTGCTGATAAATCTG
GAGCCGGTGAGCGTGGGTCTCGCGGTATCATTGCAGCACTGGGGCCAGATGGTAAGCCCTCCCGTATCGT
AGTTATCTACACGACGGGGAGTCAGGCAACTATGGATGAACGAAATAGACAGATCGCTGAGATAGGTGCC
TCACTGATTAAGCATTGGTAACTGTCAGACCAAGTTTACTCATATATACTTTAGATTGATTTAAAACTTC
ATTTTTAATTTAAAAGGATCTAGGTGAAGATCCTTTTTGATAATCTCATGACCAAAATCCCTTAACGTGA
GTTTTCGTTCCACTGAGCGTCAGACCCCGTAGAAAAGATCAAAGGATCTTCTTGAGATCCTTTTTTTCTG
CGCGTAATCTGCTGCTTGCAAACAAAAAAACCACCGCTACCAGCGGTGGTTTGTTTGCCGGATCAAGAGC
TACCAACTCTTTTTCCGAAGGTAACTGGCTTCAGCAGAGCGCAGATACCAAATACTGTTCTTCTAGTGTA
GCCGTAGTTAGGCCACCACTTCAAGAACTCTGTAGCACCGCCTACATACCTCGCTCTGCTAATCCTGTTA
CCAGTGGCTGCTGCCAGTGGCGATAAGTCGTGTCTTACCGGGTTGGACTCAAGACGATAGTTACCGGATA
AGGCGCAGCGGTCGGGCTGAACGGGGGGTTCGTGCACACAGCCCAGCTTGGAGCGAACGACCTACACCGA
ACTGAGATACCTACAGCGTGAGCTATGAGAAAGCGCCACGCTTCCCGAAGGGAGAAAGGCGGACAGGTAT
CCGGTAAGCGGCAGGGTCGGAACAGGAGAGCGCACGAGGGAGCTTCCAGGGGGAAACGCCTGGTATCTTT
ATAGTCCTGTCGGGTTTCGCCACCTCTGACTTGAGCGTCGATTTTTGTGATGCTCGTCAGGGGGGCGGAG
CCTATGGAAAAACGCCAGCAACGCGGCCTTTTTACGGTTCCTGGCCTTTTGCTGGCCTTTTGCTCACATG
TTCTTTCCTGCGTTATCCCCTGATTCTGTGGATAACCGTATTACCGCCTTTGAGTGAGCTGATACCGCTC
GCCGCAGCCGAACGACCGAGCGCAGCGAGTCAGTGAGCGAGGAAGCGGAAGAGCGCCCAATACGCAAACC
GCCTCTCCCCGCGCGTTGGCCGATTCATTAATGCAGCAAGCTCATGGCTGACTAATTTTTTTTATTTATG
CAGAGGCCGAGGCCGCCTCGGCCTCTGAGCTATTCCAGAAGTAGTGAGGAGGCTTTTTTGGAGGCCTAGG
CTTTTGCAAAAAGCTCCCCGTGGCACGACAGGTTTCCCGACTGGAAAGCGGGCAGTGAGCGCAACGCAAT
TAATGTGAGTTAGCTCACTCATTAGGCACCCCAGGCTTTACACTTTATGCTTCCGGCTCGTATGTTGTGT
GGAATTGTGAGCGGATAACAATTTCACACAGGAAACAGCTATGACATGATTACGAATTTCACAAATAAAG
CATTTTTTTCACTGCATTCTAGTTGTGGTTTGTCCAAACTCATCAATGTATCTTATCATGTCTGGATCAA
CTGGATAACTCAAGCTAACCAAAATCATCCCAAACTTCCCACCCCATACCCTATTACCACTGCCAATTAC
CTGTGGTTTCATTTACTCTAAACCTGTGATTCCTCTGAATTATTTTCATTTTAAAGAAATTGTATTTGTT
AAATATGTACTACAAACTTAGTAGT
Features (pLannotate 1.2.2; 27 found; start..end, strand, type, name):
    377..634     +  LTR            5' LTR (truncated): truncated 5' long terminal repeat (LTR) from HIV-1
    681..806     +  misc_feature   HIV-1 Ψ: packaging signal of human immunodeficiency virus type 1
    790..1128    +  CDS            HIV-1 gag (fragment): gag protein from human immunodeficiency virus 1; gag
   1303..1536    +  misc_feature   RRE: The Rev response element (RRE) of HIV-1 allows for Rev-dependent mRNA export from the nucleus to the cytoplasm.
   1913..2013    +  CDS            Rev (fragment): human immunodeficiency virus 1 (HIV-1) Rev protein; rev; enhances nuclear export of unspliced and incompletely spliced viral mRNAs
   2058..2175    +  misc_feature   cPPT/CTS: central polypurine tract and central termination sequence of HIV-1
   2239..2450    +  promoter       EF-1α core promoter: core promoter for human elongation factor EF-1α
   2451..3389    +  intron         EF-1α intron A: intron upstream of the start codon of human EF-1α
   3433..3457    +  protein_bind   attB1: mutant version of attB; recombination site for the Gateway® BP reaction BP Clonase™
   3467..7570    +  CDS            Cas9: Cas9 (Csn1) endonuclease from the Streptococcus pyogenes Type II CRISPR/Cas system generates RNA-guided double strand breaks in DNA
   7604..7693    +  CDS            3xHA: three tandem HA epitope tags
   7813..8312    +  promoter       PGK promoter: mouse phosphoglycerate kinase 1 promoter
   8333..8932    +  CDS            PuroR: puromycin N-acetyltransferase; pac from Streptomyces alboniger; confers resistance to puromycin
   8945..9533    +  misc_feature   WPRE: woodchuck hepatitis virus posttranscriptional regulatory element
   9541..9606    +  CDS            nef (fragment): NEF_HV1Z2 - Experimental evidence at protein level: Swiss-Prot protein existence level 1. Extracellular Nef protein targets CD4(+) T-lymphocytes for apoptosis by interacting with CXCR4 surface receptors. From Human immunodeficiency virus type 1 group M subtype D (isolate Z2/CDC-Z34) (HIV-1).
   9608..9841    +  LTR            3' LTR (ΔU3): self-inactivating 3' long terminal repeat (LTR) from HIV-1
  10046..10150   +  promoter       AmpR promoter: bla
  10151..11011   +  CDS            AmpR: β-lactamase; bla; confers resistance to ampicillin, carbenicillin, and related antibiotics
  11182..11770   +  rep_origin     ori: high-copy-number ColE1/pMB1/pBR322/pUC origin of replication
  11953..12007   +  CDS            lacI (fragment): lac repressor; lacI; The lac repressor binds to the lac operator to inhibit transcription in E. coli. This inhibition can be relieved by adding lactose or isopropyl-β-D-thiogalactopyranoside (IPTG).
  12013..12106   +  rep_origin     SV40 ori (fragment): SV40 origin of replication
  12131..12168   +  CDS            lacI (fragment): lac repressor; lacI; The lac repressor binds to the lac operator to inhibit transcription in E. coli. This inhibition can be relieved by adding lactose or isopropyl-β-D-thiogalactopyranoside (IPTG).
  12181..12202   +  protein_bind   CAP binding site: CAP binding activates transcription in the presence of cAMP. E. coli catabolite activator protein
  12217..12247   +  promoter       lac promoter: promoter for the E. coli lac operon
  12251..12273   +  protein_bind   lac operator (fragment): The lac repressor binds to the lac operator to inhibit transcription in E. coli. This inhibition can be relieved by adding lactose or isopropyl-β-D-thiogalactopyranoside (IPTG). lac repressor encoded by lacI
  12305..12388   +  polyA_signal   SV40 poly(A) signal (fragment): SV40 polyadenylation signal
  12555..329     +  CDS            nef (fragment) (across the origin): NEF_HV1BR - Experimental evidence at protein level: Swiss-Prot protein existence level 1. Extracellular Nef protein targets CD4(+) T-lymphocytes for apoptosis by interacting with CXCR4 surface receptors (PubMed:14990729). From Human immunodeficiency virus type 1 group M subtype B (isolate BRU/LAI) (HIV-1).
