[The description below was written by a language model from this plasmid's Addgene catalogue record and pLannotate feature annotations shown in this document.]
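Description:
pHAGE EF1α dCas9-NED is an HIV-1-based, self-inactivating lentiviral vector that serves as an empty recipient for building fusions between catalytically dead Streptococcus pyogenes Cas9 (D10A, H840A) and an effector domain of choice. It was derived from pHAGE EF1α dCas9-VP64 by removing the VP64 activator coding region as a BamHI–NotI fragment and replacing it with a short oligonucleotide carrying MluI and AsiSI sites. In bacteria it is maintained through a high-copy ColE1/pUC-type origin and ampicillin resistance. The viral portion comprises a truncated 5' LTR, the Ψ packaging signal with a gag fragment, the RRE for Rev-dependent export of the genomic RNA, the cPPT/CTS, a WPRE to boost transcript expression, and a ΔU3 3' LTR that inactivates LTR promoter activity after integration.

Between the LTRs, the human EF-1α core promoter with its intron A drives the dCas9 open reading frame, which is followed by a 3xHA epitope tag. The catalogue lists this tag as N-terminal, which fits its position relative to an inserted effector, since both feature tables place it directly downstream of Cas9. A residual Gateway attB1 site lies just upstream of the coding sequence. A separate mouse PGK promoter expresses puromycin N-acetyltransferase, allowing selection of transduced cells. An effector domain amplified by PCR is inserted between MluI and AsiSI to give an in-frame dCas9–effector fusion. Alternatively, it can be transferred as an AscI–PacI fragment from the companion transient-expression plasmid pdCas9-NED, with the MluI/AscI compatible ends preserving the reading frame. The vector is intended for establishing mammalian cell lines that stably express dCas9 fusions, for example to follow the kinetics of epigenetic editing. The two sequence records (12,555 and 12,560 nt) show the same features in the same order and differ only in their numbering start point and by a few nucleotides.
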