Addgene plasmid #109369: pHAGE EF1α dCas9-NED
Purpose: (Empty Backbone) Lentiviral vector for expressing effector domains fused to dCas9.
Depositing lab: Antal Kiss. Depositing organization: HUN-REN Biological Research Centre Szeged (HUN-REN Szegedi Biológiai Kutatóközpont). Publication: Establishment of Cell Lines Stably Expressing dCas9-Fusions to Address Kinetics of Epigenetic Editing. Goubert D, Koncz M, Kiss A, Rots MG. Methods Mol Biol. 2018;1767:395-415. doi: 10.1007/978-1-4939-7774-1_22. PubMed 29524148.
Backbone
  Vector backbone: pHAGE EF1α dCas9-VP64 (Addgene plasmid #50918)
  Backbone manufacturer: Rene Maehr, Scot Wolfe
  Backbone size (bp): 12547
  Modifications to backbone: The ORF encoding VP64 was excised from pHAGE EF1α dCas9-VP64 by BamHI-NotI double digestion and replaced with an oligonucleotide containing MluI and AsiSI restriction sites.
  Vector type: Mammalian Expression, Lentiviral, CRISPR
  Promoter: EF-1α
  Selectable markers: Puromycin
  Tag / fusion protein: 3xHA (N terminal on backbone)
Growth in bacteria
  Bacterial resistance: Ampicillin, 100 μg/mL
  Growth temperature: 37°C
  Growth strain: NEB Stable
  Copy number: High Copy
Gene/Insert
  Cloning method: Restriction Enzyme
  Sequencing primers: 3′ 5'-CAGCGGGGCTGCTAAAGCGCATGC
Resource information
  A portion of this plasmid was derived from a plasmid made by: Rene Maehr and Scot Wolfe, pHAGE EF1α dCas9-VP64 (Addgene plasmid #50918).
Terms and licenses: Academic/Nonprofit Terms; Industry Terms: Not Available to Industry
Depositor comments: The DNA fragment encoding the effector domain is synthesized by PCR and cloned between the MluI and AsiSI sites of pHAGE EF1α dCas9-NED to create in-frame fusion between dCas9 (D10A, H840A) and the effector domain. If the experimental strategy requires testing the effector domain in a transient transfection system before establishing stably expressing cell lines, it is recommended to construct the dCas9-effector domain fusion first in pdCas9-NED (Addgene plasmid #109358), then excise the coding sequence of the effector domain by AscI-PacI double digestion, and clone the fragment between the MluI and AsiSI sites of pHAGE EF1α dCas9-NED. Ligation of the MluI end to the compatible AscI end preserves the reading frame (Goubert et al. 2018).
How to cite: pHAGE EF1α dCas9-NED was a gift from Antal Kiss (Addgene plasmid # 109369 ; http://n2t.net/addgene:109369 ; RRID:Addgene_109369)
